>Addgene plasmid #161322 | pDONR221-SLC48A1_STOP | addgene full sequence | sequence record 360556 | Addgene NGS Result
CAAATAATGATTTTATTTTGACTGATAGTGACCTGTTCGTTGCAACACATTGATGAGCAATGCTTTTTTA
TAATGCCAACTTTGTACAAAAAAGCAGGCTCCACCATGGCCCCCTCTAGGCTGCAGCTGGGACTGAGGGC
AGCATACAGCGGCATCAGCTCCGTGGCCGGCTTTTCCATCTTCCTGGTGTGGACCGTGGTGTATAGGCAG
CCTGGAACAGCAGCAATGGGAGGACTGGCAGGCGTGCTGGCCCTGTGGGTGCTGGTGACCCACGTGATGT
ACATGCAGGACTATTGGCGGACATGGCTGAAGGGCCTGAGAGGCTTCTTTTTCGTGGGCGTGCTGTTTTC
CGCCGTGTCTATCGCCGCCTTTTGCACCTTCCTGGTGCTGGCCATCACAAGACACCAGTCCCTGACCGAC
CCCACATCTTACTATCTGTCTAGCGTGTGGAGCTTTATCTCCTTCAAGTGGGCCTTCCTGCTGTCCCTGT
ACGCCCACCGGTATAGAGCCGACTTTGCCGATATCTCTATCCTGAGCGATTTCTAAGACCCAGCTTTCTT
GTACAAAGTTGGCATTATAAGAAAGCATTGCTTATCAATTTGTTGCAACGAACAGGTCACTATCAGTCAA
AATAAAATCATTATTTGCCATCCAGCTGATATCCCCTATAGTGAGTCGTATTACATGGTCATAGCTGTTT
CCTGGCAGCTCTGGCCCGTGTCTCAAAATCTCTGATGTTACATTGCACAAGATAAAAATATATCATCATG
AACAATAAAACTGTCTGCTTACATAAACAGTAATACAAGGGGTGTTATGAGCCATATTCAACGGGAAACG
TCGAGGCCGCGATTAAATTCCAACATGGATGCTGATTTATATGGGTATAAATGGGCTCGCGATAATGTCG
GGCAATCAGGTGCGACAATCTATCGCTTGTATGGGAAGCCCGATGCGCCAGAGTTGTTTCTGAAACATGG
CAAAGGTAGCGTTGCCAATGATGTTACAGATGAGATGGTCAGACTAAACTGGCTGACGGAATTTATGCCT
CTTCCGACCATCAAGCATTTTATCCGTACTCCTGATGATGCATGGTTACTCACCACTGCGATCCCCGGAA
AAACAGCATTCCAGGTATTAGAAGAATATCCTGATTCAGGTGAAAATATTGTTGATGCGCTGGCAGTGTT
CCTGCGCCGGTTGCATTCGATTCCTGTTTGTAATTGTCCTTTTAACAGCGATCGCGTATTTCGTCTCGCT
CAGGCGCAATCACGAATGAATAACGGTTTGGTTGATGCGAGTGATTTTGATGACGAGCGTAATGGCTGGC
CTGTTGAACAAGTCTGGAAAGAAATGCATAAACTTTTGCCATTCTCACCGGATTCAGTCGTCACTCATGG
TGATTTCTCACTTGATAACCTTATTTTTGACGAGGGGAAATTAATAGGTTGTATTGATGTTGGACGAGTC
GGAATCGCAGACCGATACCAGGATCTTGCCATCCTATGGAACTGCCTCGGTGAGTTTTCTCCTTCATTAC
AGAAACGGCTTTTTCAAAAATATGGTATTGATAATCCTGATATGAATAAATTGCAGTTTCATTTGATGCT
CGATGAGTTTTTCTAATCAGAATTGGTTAATTGGTTGTAACACTGGCAGAGCATTACGCTGACTTGACGG
GACGGCGCAAGCTCATGACCAAAATCCCTTAACGTGAGTTACGCGTCGTTCCACTGAGCGTCAGACCCCG
TAGAAAAGATCAAAGGATCTTCTTGAGATCCTTTTTTTCTGCGCGTAATCTGCTGCTTGCAAACAAAAAA
ACCACCGCTACCAGCGGTGGTTTGTTTGCCGGATCAAGAGCTACCAACTCTTTTTCCGAAGGTAACTGGC
TTCAGCAGAGCGCAGATACCAAATACTGTTCTTCTAGTGTAGCCGTAGTTAGGCCACCACTTCAAGAACT
CTGTAGCACCGCCTACATACCTCGCTCTGCTAATCCTGTTACCAGTGGCTGCTGCCAGTGGCGATAAGTC
GTGTCTTACCGGGTTGGACTCAAGACGATAGTTACCGGATAAGGCGCAGCGGTCGGGCTGAACGGGGGGT
TCGTGCACACAGCCCAGCTTGGAGCGAACGACCTACACCGAACTGAGATACCTACAGCGTGAGCTATGAG
AAAGCGCCACGCTTCCCGAAGGGAGAAAGGCGGACAGGTATCCGGTAAGCGGCAGGGTCGGAACAGGAGA
GCGCACGAGGGAGCTTCCAGGGGGAAACGCCTGGTATCTTTATAGTCCTGTCGGGTTTCGCCACCTCTGA
CTTGAGCGTCGATTTTTGTGATGCTCGTCAGGGGGGCGGAGCCTATGGAAAAACGCCAGCAACGCGGCCT
TTTTACGGTTCCTGGCCTTTTGCTGGCCTTTTGCTCACATGTTCTTTCCTGCGTTATCCCCTGATTCTGT
GGATAACCGTATTACCGCCTTTGAGTGAGCTGATACCGCTCGCCGCAGCCGAACGACCGAGCGCAGCGAG
TCAGTGAGCGAGGAAGCGGAAGAGCGCCCAATACGCAAACCGCCTCTCCCCGCGCGTTGGCCGATTCATT
AATGCAGCTGGCACGACAGGTTTCCCGACTGGAAAGCGGGCAGTGAGCGCAACGCAATTAATACGCGTAC
CGCTAGCCAGGAAGAGTTTGTAGAAACGCAAAAAGGCCATCCGTCAGGATGGCCTTCTGCTTAGTTTGAT
GCCTGGCAGTTTATGGCGGGCGTCCTGCCCGCCACCCTCCGGGCCGTTGCTTCACAACGTTCAAATCCGC
TCCCGGCGGATTTGTCCTACTCAGGAGAGCGTTCACCGACAAACAACAGATAAAACGAAAGGCCCAGTCT
TCCGACTGAGCCTTTCGTTTTATTTGATGCCTGGCAGTTCCCTACTCTCGCGTTAACGCTAGCATGGATG
TTTTCCCAGTCACGACGTTGTAAAACGACGGCCAGTCTTAAGCTCGGGCCC
Features (pLannotate 1.2.2; 10 found; start..end, strand, type, name):
      1..100     +  protein_bind   attL1: mutant version of attL; recombination site for the Gateway® LR reaction LR Clonase™
    106..543     +  CDS            SLC48A1: HRG1_HUMAN - Also known as HRG1. Experimental evidence at protein level: Swiss-Prot protein existence level 1. Heme transporter that regulates intracellular heme availability through the endosomal or lysosomal compartment. From Homo sapiens (Human).
    548..647     -  protein_bind   attL2: mutant version of attL; recombination site for the Gateway® LR reaction LR Clonase™
    665..683     -  promoter       T7 promoter: promoter for bacteriophage T7 RNA polymerase
    817..1626    +  CDS            KanR: aminoglycoside phosphotransferase; aph(3')-Ia; confers resistance to kanamycin in bacteria or G418 (Geneticin®) in eukaryotes
   1773..2361    +  rep_origin     ori: high-copy-number ColE1/pMB1/pBR322/pUC origin of replication
   2544..2636    +  CDS            lacI (fragment): lac repressor; lacI; The lac repressor binds to the lac operator to inhibit transcription in E. coli. This inhibition can be relieved by adding lactose or isopropyl-β-D-thiogalactopyranoside (IPTG).
   2691..2718    -  terminator     rrnB T2 terminator: transcription terminator T2 from the E. coli rrnB gene
   2850..2893    +  terminator     rrnB T1 terminator: Escherichia coli rrnB; transcription terminator T1 from the E. coli rrnB gene
   2940..2976    -  CDS            lacZα (fragment): LacZα fragment of β-galactosidase; lacZ fragment
