[The description below was written by a language model from this plasmid's Addgene catalogue record and pLannotate feature annotations shown in this document.]
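Description:
pDONR221-SLC48A1_STOP is a Gateway entry clone built on the pDONR221 backbone, carrying a codon-optimized open reading frame for human SLC48A1 (also known as HRG1), a heme transporter that regulates intracellular heme availability through the endosomal or lysosomal compartment. The sequenced plasmid is about 3 kb. It is maintained in E. coli through a high-copy ColE1/pUC-type origin and selected with kanamycin via the aminoglycoside phosphotransferase (KanR) gene. Although the repository lists the vector type as mammalian expression, the feature table shows no eukaryotic promoter or polyadenylation signal, so the plasmid serves as a shuttle for the ORF rather than as an expression vector in its own right.

The roughly 440 bp coding sequence sits between attL1 and attL2 sites, which allow directional transfer into any attR-containing destination vector by an LR Clonase reaction. This places the gene under whatever promoter and tags the destination supplies. This version keeps a stop codon at the end of the ORF, so it suits untagged or N-terminally tagged expression, whereas C-terminal fusions would not be translated; a companion clone without the stop codon exists for that purpose. rrnB T1 and T2 terminators lie upstream of the attL1 site and insulate the cassette from read-through transcription. A T7 promoter lies just beyond attL2 and is oriented back toward the insert. Short annotated lacI and lacZα fragments appear to be backbone remnants with no evident functional role. M13 forward and reverse primer sites are recorded for sequencing the insert. The plasmid belongs to a consortium collection of solute carrier (SLC) transporter clones assembled to support transporter research and drug discovery.
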