Addgene plasmid #161322: pDONR221-SLC48A1_STOP
Purpose: Gateway entry clone with codon-optimized ORF sequence for subcloning into custom expression vectors. Contains a STOP codon at the end of the codon-optimized ORF sequence.
Depositing lab: RESOLUTE Consortium & Giulio Superti-Furga. Depositing organization: CeMM Research Center for Molecular Medicine. Publication: The RESOLUTE consortium: unlocking SLC transporters for drug discovery. Superti-Furga G, Lackner D, Wiedmer T, Ingles-Prieto A, Barbosa B, Girardi E, Goldmann U, Gurtl B, Klavins K, Klimek C, Lindinger S, Lineiro-Retes E, Muller AC, Onstein S, Redinger G, Reil D, Sedlyarov V, Wolf G, Crawford M, Everley R, ... Steppan CM. Nat Rev Drug Discov. 2020 Jul;19(7):429-430. doi: 10.1038/d41573-020-00056-6. PubMed 32265506.
Backbone
  Vector backbone: pDONR221
  Backbone manufacturer: ThermoFisher Scientific
  Backbone size w/o insert (bp): 2550
  Vector type: Mammalian Expression
Growth in bacteria
  Bacterial resistance: Kanamycin, 50 μg/mL
  Growth temperature: 37°C
  Growth strain: NEB Stable
  Copy number: High Copy
Gene/Insert
  Gene/Insert name: SLC48A1 (alt name: FLJ20489, hHRG-1, HRG1)
  Species: H. sapiens (human)
  Insert size (bp): 441
  Entrez Gene: SLC48A1 (a.k.a. HRG1, HRG-1, hHRG-1, FLJ20489)
  Cloning method: Gateway Cloning
  Sequencing primers: 5′ M13-fwd; 3′ M13-rev
Terms and licenses: Academic/Nonprofit Terms; Industry Terms
Depositor comments: This plasmid contains a STOP codon at the end of the codon-optimized ORF. For the version of this plasmid that does not contain a STOP codon, please see Addgene plasmid 132156 For more information on the full Resolute plasmid collection, please see www.addgene.org/depositor-collections/re-solute/. Please provide your feedback on this plasmid to the RESOLUTE consortium by filling out their RESOLUTE repository feedback form: https://forms.office.com/Pages/ResponsePage.aspx?id=0e05yklzmkS7rjFGQL4N7z4feCLQvEJAmVcOCM_u885UN1JJRko0Ukg4TVQwNTZLOUxPQVJWT1NHUCQlQCN0PWcu
How to cite: pDONR221-SLC48A1_STOP was a gift from RESOLUTE Consortium & Giulio Superti-Furga (Addgene plasmid # 161322 ; http://n2t.net/addgene:161322 ; RRID:Addgene_161322)
