>Addgene plasmid #161322 | pDONR221-SLC48A1_STOP | depositor partial sequence | sequence record 312579 | Codon-optimized ORF of SLC48A1
ATGGCCCCCTCTAGGCTGCAGCTGGGACTGAGGGCAGCATACAGCGGCATCAGCTCCGTGGCCGGCTTTT
CCATCTTCCTGGTGTGGACCGTGGTGTATAGGCAGCCTGGAACAGCAGCAATGGGAGGACTGGCAGGCGT
GCTGGCCCTGTGGGTGCTGGTGACCCACGTGATGTACATGCAGGACTATTGGCGGACATGGCTGAAGGGC
CTGAGAGGCTTCTTTTTCGTGGGCGTGCTGTTTTCCGCCGTGTCTATCGCCGCCTTTTGCACCTTCCTGG
TGCTGGCCATCACAAGACACCAGTCCCTGACCGACCCCACATCTTACTATCTGTCTAGCGTGTGGAGCTT
TATCTCCTTCAAGTGGGCCTTCCTGCTGTCCCTGTACGCCCACCGGTATAGAGCCGACTTTGCCGATATC
TCTATCCTGAGCGATTTCTAA
